Addgene plasmid #104396: pcDNA3.1 FLAG-YY1
Purpose: FLAG-YY1
Depositing lab: Richard Young. Depositing organization: Whitehead Institute for Biomedical Research. Publication: YY1 Is a Structural Regulator of Enhancer-Promoter Loops. Weintraub AS, Li CH, Zamudio AV, Sigova AA, Hannett NM, Day DS, Abraham BJ, Cohen MA, Nabet B, Buckley DL, Guo YE, Hnisz D, Jaenisch R, Bradner JE, Gray NS, Young RA. Cell. 2017 Dec 14;171(7):1573-1588.e28. doi: 10.1016/j.cell.2017.11.008. Epub 2017 Dec 7. PubMed 29224777.
Backbone
  Vector backbone: pcDNA3.1
Growth in bacteria
  Bacterial resistance: Ampicillin, 100 μg/mL
  Growth temperature: 37°C
  Growth strain: DH5alpha
  Copy number: Unknown
Gene/Insert
  Gene/Insert name: YY1
  Insert size (bp): 1200
  Tag / fusion protein: FLAG (N terminal on backbone)
  Cloning method: Restriction Enzyme; 5′ cloning site EcoRI (not destroyed); 3′ cloning site EcoRV (not destroyed)
  Sequencing primers: 5′ CGC AAA TGG GCG GTA GGC GTG; 3′ TAG AAG GCA CAG TCG AGG
Terms and licenses: Academic/Nonprofit Terms; Industry Terms: Not Available to Industry
How to cite: pcDNA3.1 FLAG-YY1 was a gift from Richard Young (Addgene plasmid # 104396 ; http://n2t.net/addgene:104396 ; RRID:Addgene_104396)
