[The description below was written by a language model from this plasmid's Addgene catalogue record and pLannotate feature annotations shown in this document.]
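Description:
pcDNA3.1 FLAG-YY1 is a mammalian expression plasmid of about 6.7 kb, built on the pcDNA3.1 backbone, that produces the human transcription factor YY1 with an N-terminal epitope tag. It is propagated in E. coli through a high-copy ColE1/pUC-type origin and selected with ampicillin via the β-lactamase gene and its own promoter. An f1 origin is also present, which allows single-stranded DNA production. For selection in mammalian cells, the SV40 enhancer/early promoter drives a neomycin phosphotransferase gene ending in an SV40 polyadenylation signal, so stable transfectants can be selected with G418. The short ble, lacI, lac promoter/operator, bom and HIV-1 LTR matches in the annotation are small fragments that look like backbone remnants or incidental similarity rather than functional parts.

The expression cassette uses the human cytomegalovirus immediate-early enhancer and promoter for strong constitutive transcription, followed by a 3xFLAG coding segment with an enterokinase cleavage site, then the YY1 open reading frame (roughly 1.2 kb, annotated as matching the human protein), and a bovine growth hormone polyadenylation signal. The catalogue lists the tag simply as FLAG carried on the backbone, whereas the sequence annotation shows the triple version. YY1 was inserted between EcoRI and EcoRV sites, both of which were retained. A T7 promoter upstream and an inward-facing SP6 promoter downstream flank the insert and can serve for in vitro transcription or as sequencing primer sites. The two sequence records, one from the depositor and one from repository sequencing, differ by a single nucleotide in length and carry the same features in the same order.

The recorded purpose is just FLAG-YY1 expression. The tag permits detection or immunoprecipitation of the protein with anti-FLAG antibodies, and the associated publication concerns the role of YY1 in enhancer–promoter looping.
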