Features (pLannotate 1.2.2; 22 found; start..end, strand, type, name):
     56..108     -  misc_feature   bom (fragment): basis of mobility region from pBR322
    263..642     +  enhancer       CMV enhancer: human cytomegalovirus immediate early enhancer
    643..846     +  promoter       CMV promoter: human cytomegalovirus (CMV) immediate early promoter
    842..875     +  LTR            5' LTR (truncated) (fragment): truncated 5' long terminal repeat (LTR) from HIV-1
    891..909     +  promoter       T7 promoter: promoter for bacteriophage T7 RNA polymerase
    950..1015    +  CDS            3xFLAG: three tandem FLAG® epitope tags, followed by an enterokinase cleavage site
   1037..2278    +  CDS            YY1: TYY1_HUMAN - Also known as INO80S. Experimental evidence at protein level: Swiss-Prot protein existence level 1. Proposed core component of the chromatin remodeling INO80 complex which is involved in transcriptional regulation, DNA replication and probably DNA repair; proposed to target the INO80 complex to YY1-responsive elements. From Homo sapiens (Human).
   2309..2327    -  promoter       SP6 promoter: promoter for bacteriophage SP6 RNA polymerase
   2353..2577    +  polyA_signal   bGH poly(A) signal: bovine growth hormone polyadenylation signal
   2581..2602    +  promoter       SV40 promoter (fragment): SV40 enhancer and early promoter
   2623..3051    +  rep_origin     f1 ori (sequence partly withheld): f1 bacteriophage origin of replication; arrow indicates direction of (+) strand synthesis
   3065..3394    +  promoter       SV40 promoter: SV40 enhancer and early promoter
   3461..4252    +  CDS            neo: KKA2_KLEPN - Also known as kan, nptII. Experimental evidence at protein level: Swiss-Prot protein existence level 1. Resistance to kanamycin, neomycin, paromomycin, ribostamycin, butirosin and gentamicin B. From Klebsiella pneumoniae.
   4276..4434    +  CDS            ble (fragment): BLE_KLEPN - Experimental evidence at protein level: Swiss-Prot protein existence level 1. Binding protein with a strong affinity to the bleomycin family of antibiotics. Binds to CL990; an antimitotic-antibiotic compound. From Klebsiella pneumoniae.
   4429..4550    +  polyA_signal   SV40 poly(A) signal: SV40 polyadenylation signal
   4623..4639    -  protein_bind   lac operator: The lac repressor binds to the lac operator to inhibit transcription in E. coli. This inhibition can be relieved by adding lactose or isopropyl-β-D-thiogalactopyranoside (IPTG). lac repressor encoded by lacI
   4647..4677    -  promoter       lac promoter: promoter for the E. coli lac operon
   4692..4713    -  protein_bind   CAP binding site: CAP binding activates transcription in the presence of cAMP. E. coli catabolite activator protein
   4726..4818    -  CDS            lacI (fragment): lac repressor; lacI; The lac repressor binds to the lac operator to inhibit transcription in E. coli. This inhibition can be relieved by adding lactose or isopropyl-β-D-thiogalactopyranoside (IPTG).
   5001..5589    -  rep_origin     ori: high-copy-number ColE1/pMB1/pBR322/pUC origin of replication
   5760..6620    -  CDS            AmpR: β-lactamase; bla; confers resistance to ampicillin, carbenicillin, and related antibiotics
   6621..6725    -  promoter       AmpR promoter: bla
>Addgene plasmid #104396 | pcDNA3.1 FLAG-YY1 | addgene full sequence | sequence record 201406 | Addgene NGS Result
ATTTCCCCGAAAAGTGCCACCTGACGTCGACGGATCGGGAGATCTCCCGATCCCCTATGGTGCACTCTCA
GTACAATCTGCTCTGATGCCGCATAGTTAAGCCAGTATCTGCTCCCTGCTTGTGTGTTGGAGGTCGCTGA
GTAGTGCGCGAGCAAAATTTAAGCTACAACAAGGCAAGGCTTGACCGACAATTGCATGAAGAATCTGCTT
AGGGTTAGGCGTTTTGCGCTGCTTCGCGATGTACGGGCCAGATATACGCGTTGACATTGATTATTGACTA
GTTATTAATAGTAATCAATTACGGGGTCATTAGTTCATAGCCCATATATGGAGTTCCGCGTTACATAACT
TACGGTAAATGGCCCGCCTGGCTGACCGCCCAACGACCCCCGCCCATTGACGTCAATAATGACGTATGTT
CCCATAGTAACGCCAATAGGGACTTTCCATTGACGTCAATGGGTGGAGTATTTACGGTAAACTGCCCACT
TGGCAGTACATCAAGTGTATCATATGCCAAGTACGCCCCCTATTGACGTCAATGACGGTAAATGGCCCGC
CTGGCATTATGCCCAGTACATGACCTTATGGGACTTTCCTACTTGGCAGTACATCTACGTATTAGTCATC
GCTATTACCATGGTGATGCGGTTTTGGCAGTACATCAATGGGCGTGGATAGCGGTTTGACTCACGGGGAT
TTCCAAGTCTCCACCCCATTGACGTCAATGGGAGTTTGTTTTGGCACCAAAATCAACGGGACTTTCCAAA
ATGTCGTAACAACTCCGCCCCATTGACGCAAATGGGCGGTAGGCGTGTACGGTGGGAGGTCTATATAAGC
AGAGCTCTCTGGCTAACTAGAGAACCCACTGCTTACTGGCTTATCGAAATTAATACGACTCACTATAGGG
AGACCCAAGCTTGGTACCGAGCTCGGATCCGCCACCATGGACTACAAAGACCATGACGGTGATTATAAAG
ATCATGACATCGATTACAAGGATGACGATGACAAGGGGGGCGGTGGAGGTGAATTCATGGCCTCGGGCGA
CACCCTCTACATCGCCACGGACGGCTCGGAGATGCCGGCCGAGATCGTGGAGCTGCACGAGATCGAGGTG
GAGACCATCCCGGTGGAGACCATCGAGACCACAGTGGTGGGCGAGGAGGAGGAGGAGGACGACGACGACG
AGGACGGCGGCGGTGGCGACCACGGCGGCGGGGGCGGCCACGGGCACGCCGGCCACCACCACCACCACCA
TCACCACCACCACCACCCGCCCATGATCGCTCTGCAGCCGCTGGTCACCGACGACCCGACCCAGGTGCAC
CACCACCAGGAGGTGATCCTGGTGCAGACGCGCGAGGAGGTGGTGGGCGGCGACGACTCGGACGGGCTGC
GCGCCGAGGACGGCTTCGAGGATCAGATTCTCATCCCGGTGCCCGCGCCGGCCGGCGGCGACGACGACTA
CATTGAACAAACGCTGGTCACCGTGGCGGCGGCCGGCAAGAGCGGCGGCGGCGGCTCGTCGTCGTCGGGA
GGCGGCCGCGTCAAGAAGGGCGGCGGCAAGAAGAGCGGCAAGAAGAGTTACCTCAGCGGCGGGGCCGGCG
CGGCGGGCGGCGGCGGCGCCGACCCGGGCAACAAGAAGTGGGAGCAGAAGCAGGTGCAGATCAAGACCCT
GGAGGGCGAGTTCTCGGTCACCATGTGGTCCTCAGATGAAAAAAAAGATATTGACCATGAGACAGTGGTT
GAAGAACAGATCATTGGAGAGAACTCACCTCCTGATTATTCAGAATATATGACAGGAAAGAAACTTCCTC
CTGGAGGAATACCTGGCATTGACCTCTCAGATCCCAAACAACTGGCAGAATTTGCTAGAATGAAGCCAAG
AAAAATTAAAGAAGATGATGCTCCAAGAACAATAGCTTGCCCTCATAAAGGCTGCACAAAGATGTTCAGG
GATAACTCGGCCATGAGAAAACATCTGCACACCCACGGTCCCAGAGTCCACGTCTGTGCAGAATGTGGCA
AAGCTTTTGTTGAGAGTTCAAAACTAAAACGACACCAACTGGTTCATACTGGAGAGAAGCCCTTTCAGTG
CACGTTCGAAGGCTGTGGGAAACGCTTTTCACTGGACTTCAATTTGCGCACACATGTGCGAATCCATACC
GGAGACAGGCCCTATGTGTGCCCCTTCGATGGTTGTAATAAGAAGTTTGCTCAGTCAACTAACCTGAAAT
CTCACATCTTAACACATGCTAAGGCCAAAAACAACCAGTGACTCGAGCATGCATCTAGAGGGCCCTATTC
TATAGTGTCACCTAAATGCTAGAGCTCGCTGATCAGCCTCGACTGTGCCTTCTAGTTGCCAGCCATCTGT
TGTTTGCCCCTCCCCCGTGCCTTCCTTGACCCTGGAAGGTGCCACTCCCACTGTCCTTTCCTAATAAAAT
GAGGAAATTGCATCGCATTGTCTGAGTAGGTGTCATTCTATTCTGGGGGGTGGGGTGGGGCAGGACAGCA
AGGGGGAGGATTGGGAAGACAATAGCAGGCATGCTGGGGATGCGGTGGGCTCTATGGCTTCTGAGGCGGA
AAGAACCAGCTGGGGCTCTAGGGGGTATCCCC
[124 nt withheld, positions 2623-2746]
C
[91 nt withheld, positions 2748-2838]
A
[49 nt withheld, positions 2840-2888]
CCTTTGACGTTGGAGTCCACGTTCTTT
[37 nt withheld, positions 2916-2952]
ACCCTATCTCGGTCTATTCTTTTGATTTATAAGGGATTTTGCCGATTTCGGCCTATTGGTTAAAAAATGA
GCTGATTTAACAAAAATTTAACGCGAATTAATTCTGTGGAATGTGTGTCAGTTAGGGTGTGGAAAGTCCC
CAGGCTCCCCAGCAGGCAGAAGTATGCAAAGCATGCATCTCAATTAGTCAGCAACCAGGTGTGGAAAGTC
CCCAGGCTCCCCAGCAGGCAGAAGTATGCAAAGCATGCATCTCAATTAGTCAGCAACCATAGTCCCGCCC
CTAACTCCGCCCATCCCGCCCCTAACTCCGCCCAGTTCCGCCCATTCTCCGCCCCATGGCTGACTAATTT
TTTTTATTTATGCAGAGGCCGAGGCCGCCTCTGCCTCTGAGCTATTCCAGAAGTAGTGAGGAGGCTTTTT
TGGAGGCCTAGGCTTTTGCAAAAAGCTCCCGGGAGCTTGTATATCCATTTTCGGATCTGATCAAGAGACA
GGATGAGGATCGTTTCGCATGATTGAACAAGATGGATTGCACGCAGGTTCTCCGGCCGCTTGGGTGGAGA
GGCTATTCGGCTATGACTGGGCACAACAGACAATCGGCTGCTCTGATGCCGCCGTGTTCCGGCTGTCAGC
GCAGGGGCGCCCGGTTCTTTTTGTCAAGACCGACCTGTCCGGTGCCCTGAATGAACTGCAGGACGAGGCA
GCGCGGCTATCGTGGCTGGCCACGACGGGCGTTCCTTGCGCAGCTGTGCTCGACGTTGTCACTGAAGCGG
GAAGGGACTGGCTGCTATTGGGCGAAGTGCCGGGGCAGGATCTCCTGTCATCTCACCTTGCTCCTGCCGA
GAAAGTATCCATCATGGCTGATGCAATGCGGCGGCTGCATACGCTTGATCCGGCTACCTGCCCATTCGAC
CACCAAGCGAAACATCGCATCGAGCGAGCACGTACTCGGATGGAAGCCGGTCTTGTCGATCAGGATGATC
TGGACGAAGAGCATCAGGGGCTCGCGCCAGCCGAACTGTTCGCCAGGCTCAAGGCGCGCATGCCCGACGG
CGAGGATCTCGTCGTGACCCATGGCGATGCCTGCTTGCCGAATATCATGGTGGAAAATGGCCGCTTTTCT
GGATTCATCGACTGTGGCCGGCTGGGTGTGGCGGACCGCTATCAGGACATAGCGTTGGCTACCCGTGATA
TTGCTGAAGAGCTTGGCGGCGAATGGGCTGACCGCTTCCTCGTGCTTTACGGTATCGCCGCTCCCGATTC
GCAGCGCATCGCCTTCTATCGCCTTCTTGACGAGTTCTTCTGAGCGGGACTCTGGGGTTCGAAATGACCG
ACCAAGCGACGCCCAACCTGCCATCACGAGATTTCGATTCCACCGCCGCCTTCTATGAAAGGTTGGGCTT
CGGAATCGTTTTCCGGGACGCCGGCTGGATGATCCTCCAGCGCGGGGATCTCATGCTGGAGTTCTTCGCC
CACCCCAACTTGTTTATTGCAGCTTATAATGGTTACAAATAAAGCAATAGCATCACAAATTTCACAAATA
AAGCATTTTTTTCACTGCATTCTAGTTGTGGTTTGTCCAAACTCATCAATGTATCTTATCATGTCTGTAT
ACCGTCGACCTCTAGCTAGAGCTTGGCGTAATCATGGTCATAGCTGTTTCCTGTGTGAAATTGTTATCCG
CTCACAATTCCACACAACATACGAGCCGGAAGCATAAAGTGTAAAGCCTGGGGTGCCTAATGAGTGAGCT
AACTCACATTAATTGCGTTGCGCTCACTGCCCGCTTTCCAGTCGGGAAACCTGTCGTGCCAGCTGCATTA
ATGAATCGGCCAACGCGCGGGGAGAGGCGGTTTGCGTATTGGGCGCTCTTCCGCTTCCTCGCTCACTGAC
TCGCTGCGCTCGGTCGTTCGGCTGCGGCGAGCGGTATCAGCTCACTCAAAGGCGGTAATACGGTTATCCA
CAGAATCAGGGGATAACGCAGGAAAGAACATGTGAGCAAAAGGCCAGCAAAAGGCCAGGAACCGTAAAAA
GGCCGCGTTGCTGGCGTTTTTCCATAGGCTCCGCCCCCCTGACGAGCATCACAAAAATCGACGCTCAAGT
CAGAGGTGGCGAAACCCGACAGGACTATAAAGATACCAGGCGTTTCCCCCTGGAAGCTCCCTCGTGCGCT
CTCCTGTTCCGACCCTGCCGCTTACCGGATACCTGTCCGCCTTTCTCCCTTCGGGAAGCGTGGCGCTTTC
TCATAGCTCACGCTGTAGGTATCTCAGTTCGGTGTAGGTCGTTCGCTCCAAGCTGGGCTGTGTGCACGAA
CCCCCCGTTCAGCCCGACCGCTGCGCCTTATCCGGTAACTATCGTCTTGAGTCCAACCCGGTAAGACACG
ACTTATCGCCACTGGCAGCAGCCACTGGTAACAGGATTAGCAGAGCGAGGTATGTAGGCGGTGCTACAGA
GTTCTTGAAGTGGTGGCCTAACTACGGCTACACTAGAAGAACAGTATTTGGTATCTGCGCTCTGCTGAAG
CCAGTTACCTTCGGAAAAAGAGTTGGTAGCTCTTGATCCGGCAAACAAACCACCGCTGGTAGCGGTGGTT
TTTTTGTTTGCAAGCAGCAGATTACGCGCAGAAAAAAAGGATCTCAAGAAGATCCTTTGATCTTTTCTAC
GGGGTCTGACGCTCAGTGGAACGAAAACTCACGTTAAGGGATTTTGGTCATGAGATTATCAAAAAGGATC
TTCACCTAGATCCTTTTAAATTAAAAATGAAGTTTTAAATCAATCTAAAGTATATATGAGTAAACTTGGT
CTGACAGTTACCAATGCTTAATCAGTGAGGCACCTATCTCAGCGATCTGTCTATTTCGTTCATCCATAGT
TGCCTGACTCCCCGTCGTGTAGATAACTACGATACGGGAGGGCTTACCATCTGGCCCCAGTGCTGCAATG
ATACCGCGAGACCCACGCTCACCGGCTCCAGATTTATCAGCAATAAACCAGCCAGCCGGAAGGGCCGAGC
GCAGAAGTGGTCCTGCAACTTTATCCGCCTCCATCCAGTCTATTAATTGTTGCCGGGAAGCTAGAGTAAG
TAGTTCGCCAGTTAATAGTTTGCGCAACGTTGTTGCCATTGCTACAGGCATCGTGGTGTCACGCTCGTCG
TTTGGTATGGCTTCATTCAGCTCCGGTTCCCAACGATCAAGGCGAGTTACATGATCCCCCATGTTGTGCA
AAAAAGCGGTTAGCTCCTTCGGTCCTCCGATCGTTGTCAGAAGTAAGTTGGCCGCAGTGTTATCACTCAT
GGTTATGGCAGCACTGCATAATTCTCTTACTGTCATGCCATCCGTAAGATGCTTTTCTGTGACTGGTGAG
TACTCAACCAAGTCATTCTGAGAATAGTGTATGCGGCGACCGAGTTGCTCTTGCCCGGCGTCAATACGGG
ATAATACCGCGCCACATAGCAGAACTTTAAAAGTGCTCATCATTGGAAAACGTTCTTCGGGGCGAAAACT
CTCAAGGATCTTACCGCTGTTGAGATCCAGTTCGATGTAACCCACTCGTGCACCCAACTGATCTTCAGCA
TCTTTTACTTTCACCAGCGTTTCTGGGTGAGCAAAAACAGGAAGGCAAAATGCCGCAAAAAAGGGAATAA
GGGCGACACGGAAATGTTGAATACTCATACTCTTCCTTTTTCAATATTATTGAAGCATTTATCAGGGTTA
TTGTCTCATGAGCGGATACATATTTGAATGTATTTAGAAAAATAAACAAATAGGGGTTCCGCGCAC
