Features (pLannotate 1.2.2; 22 found; start..end, strand, type, name):
     36..80      -  misc_feature   bom (fragment): basis of mobility region from pBR322
    235..614     +  enhancer       CMV enhancer: human cytomegalovirus immediate early enhancer
    615..818     +  promoter       CMV promoter: human cytomegalovirus (CMV) immediate early promoter
    814..847     +  LTR            5' LTR (truncated) (fragment): truncated 5' long terminal repeat (LTR) from HIV-1
    863..881     +  promoter       T7 promoter: promoter for bacteriophage T7 RNA polymerase
    922..987     +  CDS            3xFLAG: three tandem FLAG® epitope tags, followed by an enterokinase cleavage site
   1009..2250    +  CDS            YY1: TYY1_HUMAN - Also known as INO80S. Experimental evidence at protein level: Swiss-Prot protein existence level 1. Proposed core component of the chromatin remodeling INO80 complex which is involved in transcriptional regulation, DNA replication and probably DNA repair; proposed to target the INO80 complex to YY1-responsive elements. From Homo sapiens (Human).
   2281..2299    -  promoter       SP6 promoter: promoter for bacteriophage SP6 RNA polymerase
   2325..2549    +  polyA_signal   bGH poly(A) signal: bovine growth hormone polyadenylation signal
   2553..2574    +  promoter       SV40 promoter (fragment): SV40 enhancer and early promoter
   2595..3023    +  rep_origin     f1 ori (sequence partly withheld): f1 bacteriophage origin of replication; arrow indicates direction of (+) strand synthesis
   3037..3367    +  promoter       SV40 promoter: SV40 enhancer and early promoter
   3434..4225    +  CDS            neo: KKA2_KLEPN - Also known as kan, nptII. Experimental evidence at protein level: Swiss-Prot protein existence level 1. Resistance to kanamycin, neomycin, paromomycin, ribostamycin, butirosin and gentamicin B. From Klebsiella pneumoniae.
   4249..4407    +  CDS            ble (fragment): BLE_KLEPN - Experimental evidence at protein level: Swiss-Prot protein existence level 1. Binding protein with a strong affinity to the bleomycin family of antibiotics. Binds to CL990; an antimitotic-antibiotic compound. From Klebsiella pneumoniae.
   4402..4523    +  polyA_signal   SV40 poly(A) signal: SV40 polyadenylation signal
   4596..4612    -  protein_bind   lac operator: The lac repressor binds to the lac operator to inhibit transcription in E. coli. This inhibition can be relieved by adding lactose or isopropyl-β-D-thiogalactopyranoside (IPTG). lac repressor encoded by lacI
   4620..4650    -  promoter       lac promoter: promoter for the E. coli lac operon
   4665..4686    -  protein_bind   CAP binding site: CAP binding activates transcription in the presence of cAMP. E. coli catabolite activator protein
   4699..4791    -  CDS            lacI (fragment): lac repressor; lacI; The lac repressor binds to the lac operator to inhibit transcription in E. coli. This inhibition can be relieved by adding lactose or isopropyl-β-D-thiogalactopyranoside (IPTG).
   4974..5562    -  rep_origin     ori: high-copy-number ColE1/pMB1/pBR322/pUC origin of replication
   5733..6593    -  CDS            AmpR: β-lactamase; bla; confers resistance to ampicillin, carbenicillin, and related antibiotics
   6594..6698    -  promoter       AmpR promoter: bla
>Addgene plasmid #104396 | pcDNA3.1 FLAG-YY1 | depositor full sequence | sequence record 202951 | pcDNA3.1 FLAG-YY1 sequence 6729 bps
GACGGATCGGGAGATCTCCCGATCCCCTATGGTCGACTCTCAGTACAATCTGCTCTGATGCCGCATAGTT
AAGCCAGTATCTGCTCCCTGCTTGTGTGTTGGAGGTCGCTGAGTAGTGCGCGAGCAAAATTTAAGCTACA
ACAAGGCAAGGCTTGACCGACAATTGCATGAAGAATCTGCTTAGGGTTAGGCGTTTTGCGCTGCTTCGCG
ATGTACGGGCCAGATATACGCGTTGACATTGATTATTGACTAGTTATTAATAGTAATCAATTACGGGGTC
ATTAGTTCATAGCCCATATATGGAGTTCCGCGTTACATAACTTACGGTAAATGGCCCGCCTGGCTGACCG
CCCAACGACCCCCGCCCATTGACGTCAATAATGACGTATGTTCCCATAGTAACGCCAATAGGGACTTTCC
ATTGACGTCAATGGGTGGACTATTTACGGTAAACTGCCCACTTGGCAGTACATCAAGTGTATCATATGCC
AAGTACGCCCCCTATTGACGTCAATGACGGTAAATGGCCCGCCTGGCATTATGCCCAGTACATGACCTTA
TGGGACTTTCCTACTTGGCAGTACATCTACGTATTAGTCATCGCTATTACCATGGTGATGCGGTTTTGGC
AGTACATCAATGGGCGTGGATAGCGGTTTGACTCACGGGGATTTCCAAGTCTCCACCCCATTGACGTCAA
TGGGAGTTTGTTTTGGCACCAAAATCAACGGGACTTTCCAAAATGTCGTAACAACTCCGCCCCATTGACG
CAAATGGGCGGTAGGCGTGTACGGTGGGAGGTCTATATAAGCAGAGCTCTCTGGCTAACTAGAGAACCCA
CTGCTTACTGGCTTATCGAAATTAATACGACTCACTATAGGGAGACCCAAGCTTGGTACCGAGCTCGGAT
CCGCCACCATGGACTACAAAGACCATGACGGTGATTATAAAGATCATGACATCGATTACAAGGATGACGA
TGACAAGGGGGGCGGTGGAGGTGAATTCATGGCCTCGGGCGACACCCTCTACATCGCCACGGACGGCTCG
GAGATGCCGGCCGAGATCGTGGAGCTGCACGAGATCGAGGTGGAGACCATCCCGGTGGAGACCATCGAGA
CCACAGTGGTGGGCGAGGAGGAGGAGGAGGACGACGACGACGAGGACGGCGGCGGTGGCGACCACGGCGG
CGGGGGCGGCCACGGGCACGCCGGCCACCACCACCACCACCATCACCACCACCACCACCCGCCCATGATC
GCTCTGCAGCCGCTGGTCACCGACGACCCGACCCAGGTGCACCACCACCAGGAGGTGATCCTGGTGCAGA
CGCGCGAGGAGGTGGTGGGCGGCGACGACTCGGACGGGCTGCGCGCCGAGGACGGCTTCGAGGATCAGAT
TCTCATCCCGGTGCCCGCGCCGGCCGGCGGCGACGACGACTACATTGAACAAACGCTGGTCACCGTGGCG
GCGGCCGGCAAGAGCGGCGGCGGCGGCTCGTCGTCGTCGGGAGGCGGCCGCGTCAAGAAGGGCGGCGGCA
AGAAGAGCGGCAAGAAGAGTTACCTCAGCGGCGGGGCCGGCGCGGCGGGCGGCGGCGGCGCCGACCCGGG
CAACAAGAAGTGGGAGCAGAAGCAGGTGCAGATCAAGACCCTGGAGGGCGAGTTCTCGGTCACCATGTGG
TCCTCAGATGAAAAAAAAGATATTGACCATGAGACAGTGGTTGAAGAACAGATCATTGGAGAGAACTCAC
CTCCTGATTATTCAGAATATATGACAGGAAAGAAACTTCCTCCTGGAGGAATACCTGGCATTGACCTCTC
AGATCCCAAACAACTGGCAGAATTTGCTAGAATGAAGCCAAGAAAAATTAAAGAAGATGATGCTCCAAGA
ACAATAGCTTGCCCTCATAAAGGCTGCACAAAGATGTTCAGGGATAACTCGGCCATGAGAAAACATCTGC
ACACCCACGGTCCCAGAGTCCACGTCTGTGCAGAATGTGGCAAAGCTTTTGTTGAGAGTTCAAAACTAAA
ACGACACCAACTGGTTCATACTGGAGAGAAGCCCTTTCAGTGCACGTTCGAAGGCTGTGGGAAACGCTTT
TCACTGGACTTCAATTTGCGCACACATGTGCGAATCCATACCGGAGACAGGCCCTATGTGTGCCCCTTCG
ATGGTTGTAATAAGAAGTTTGCTCAGTCAACTAACCTGAAATCTCACATCTTAACACATGCTAAGGCCAA
AAACAACCAGTGACTCGAGCATGCATCTAGAGGGCCCTATTCTATAGTGTCACCTAAATGCTAGAGCTCG
CTGATCAGCCTCGACTGTGCCTTCTAGTTGCCAGCCATCTGTTGTTTGCCCCTCCCCCGTGCCTTCCTTG
ACCCTGGAAGGTGCCACTCCCACTGTCCTTTCCTAATAAAATGAGGAAATTGCATCGCATTGTCTGAGTA
GGTGTCATTCTATTCTGGGGGGTGGGGTGGGGCAGGACAGCAAGGGGGAGGATTGGGAAGACAATAGCAG
GCATGCTGGGGATGCGGTGGGCTCTATGGCTTCTGAGGCGGAAAGAACCAGCTGGGGCTCTAGGGGGTAT
CCCC
[124 nt withheld, positions 2595-2718]
C
[32 nt withheld, positions 2720-2751]
CA
[57 nt withheld, positions 2754-2810]
A
[49 nt withheld, positions 2812-2860]
CCTTTGACGTTGGAGTCCACGTTCTTT
[37 nt withheld, positions 2888-2924]
ACCCTATCTCGGTCTATTCTTTTGATTTATAAGGGATTTTGGGGATTTCGGCCTATTGGTTAAAAAATGA
GCTGATTTAACAAAAATTTAACGCGAATTAATTCTGTGGAATGTGTGTCAGTTAGGGTGTGGAAAGTCCC
CAGGCTCCCCAGGCAGGCAGAAGTATGCAAAGCATGCATCTCAATTAGTCAGCAACCAGGTGTGGAAAGT
CCCCAGGCTCCCCAGCAGGCAGAAGTATGCAAAGCATGCATCTCAATTAGTCAGCAACCATAGTCCCGCC
CCTAACTCCGCCCATCCCGCCCCTAACTCCGCCCAGTTCCGCCCATTCTCCGCCCCATGGCTGACTAATT
TTTTTTATTTATGCAGAGGCCGAGGCCGCCTCTGCCTCTGAGCTATTCCAGAAGTAGTGAGGAGGCTTTT
TTGGAGGCCTAGGCTTTTGCAAAAAGCTCCCGGGAGCTTGTATATCCATTTTCGGATCTGATCAAGAGAC
AGGATGAGGATCGTTTCGCATGATTGAACAAGATGGATTGCACGCAGGTTCTCCGGCCGCTTGGGTGGAG
AGGCTATTCGGCTATGACTGGGCACAACAGACAATCGGCTGCTCTGATGCCGCCGTGTTCCGGCTGTCAG
CGCAGGGGCGCCCGGTTCTTTTTGTCAAGACCGACCTGTCCGGTGCCCTGAATGAACTGCAGGACGAGGC
AGCGCGGCTATCGTGGCTGGCCACGACGGGCGTTCCTTGCGCAGCTGTGCTCGACGTTGTCACTGAAGCG
GGAAGGGACTGGCTGCTATTGGGCGAAGTGCCGGGGCAGGATCTCCTGTCATCTCACCTTGCTCCTGCCG
AGAAAGTATCCATCATGGCTGATGCAATGCGGCGGCTGCATACGCTTGATCCGGCTACCTGCCCATTCGA
CCACCAAGCGAAACATCGCATCGAGCGAGCACGTACTCGGATGGAAGCCGGTCTTGTCGATCAGGATGAT
CTGGACGAAGAGCATCAGGGGCTCGCGCCAGCCGAACTGTTCGCCAGGCTCAAGGCGCGCATGCCCGACG
GCGAGGATCTCGTCGTGACCCATGGCGATGCCTGCTTGCCGAATATCATGGTGGAAAATGGCCGCTTTTC
TGGATTCATCGACTGTGGCCGGCTGGGTGTGGCGGACCGCTATCAGGACATAGCGTTGGCTACCCGTGAT
ATTGCTGAAGAGCTTGGCGGCGAATGGGCTGACCGCTTCCTCGTGCTTTACGGTATCGCCGCTCCCGATT
CGCAGCGCATCGCCTTCTATCGCCTTCTTGACGAGTTCTTCTGAGCGGGACTCTGGGGTTCGAAATGACC
GACCAAGCGACGCCCAACCTGCCATCACGAGATTTCGATTCCACCGCCGCCTTCTATGAAAGGTTGGGCT
TCGGAATCGTTTTCCGGGACGCCGGCTGGATGATCCTCCAGCGCGGGGATCTCATGCTGGAGTTCTTCGC
CCACCCCAACTTGTTTATTGCAGCTTATAATGGTTACAAATAAAGCAATAGCATCACAAATTTCACAAAT
AAAGCATTTTTTTCACTGCATTCTAGTTGTGGTTTGTCCAAACTCATCAATGTATCTTATCATGTCTGTA
TACCGTCGACCTCTAGCTAGAGCTTGGCGTAATCATGGTCATAGCTGTTTCCTGTGTGAAATTGTTATCC
GCTCACAATTCCACACAACATACGAGCCGGAAGCATAAAGTGTAAAGCCTGGGGTGCCTAATGAGTGAGC
TAACTCACATTAATTGCGTTGCGCTCACTGCCCGCTTTCCAGTCGGGAAACCTGTCGTGCCAGCTGCATT
AATGAATCGGCCAACGCGCGGGGAGAGGCGGTTTGCGTATTGGGCGCTCTTCCGCTTCCTCGCTCACTGA
CTCGCTGCGCTCGGTCGTTCGGCTGCGGCGAGCGGTATCAGCTCACTCAAAGGCGGTAATACGGTTATCC
ACAGAATCAGGGGATAACGCAGGAAAGAACATGTGAGCAAAAGGCCAGCAAAAGGCCAGGAACCGTAAAA
AGGCCGCGTTGCTGGCGTTTTTCCATAGGCTCCGCCCCCCTGACGAGCATCACAAAAATCGACGCTCAAG
TCAGAGGTGGCGAAACCCGACAGGACTATAAAGATACCAGGCGTTTCCCCCTGGAAGCTCCCTCGTGCGC
TCTCCTGTTCCGACCCTGCCGCTTACCGGATACCTGTCCGCCTTTCTCCCTTCGGGAAGCGTGGCGCTTT
CTCAATGCTCACGCTGTAGGTATCTCAGTTCGGTGTAGGTCGTTCGCTCCAAGCTGGGCTGTGTGCACGA
ACCCCCCGTTCAGCCCGACCGCTGCGCCTTATCCGGTAACTATCGTCTTGAGTCCAACCCGGTAAGACAC
GACTTATCGCCACTGGCAGCAGCCACTGGTAACAGGATTAGCAGAGCGAGGTATGTAGGCGGTGCTACAG
AGTTCTTGAAGTGGTGGCCTAACTACGGCTACACTAGAAGGACAGTATTTGGTATCTGCGCTCTGCTGAA
GCCAGTTACCTTCGGAAAAAGAGTTGGTAGCTCTTGATCCGGCAAACAAACCACCGCTGGTAGCGGTGGT
TTTTTTGTTTGCAAGCAGCAGATTACGCGCAGAAAAAAAGGATCTCAAGAAGATCCTTTGATCTTTTCTA
CGGGGTCTGACGCTCAGTGGAACGAAAACTCACGTTAAGGGATTTTGGTCATGAGATTATCAAAAAGGAT
CTTCACCTAGATCCTTTTAAATTAAAAATGAAGTTTTAAATCAATCTAAAGTATATATGAGTAAACTTGG
TCTGACAGTTACCAATGCTTAATCAGTGAGGCACCTATCTCAGCGATCTGTCTATTTCGTTCATCCATAG
TTGCCTGACTCCCCGTCGTGTAGATAACTACGATACGGGAGGGCTTACCATCTGGCCCCAGTGCTGCAAT
GATACCGCGAGACCCACGCTCACCGGCTCCAGATTTATCAGCAATAAACCAGCCAGCCGGAAGGGCCGAG
CGCAGAAGTGGTCCTGCAACTTTATCCGCCTCCATCCAGTCTATTAATTGTTGCCGGGAAGCTAGAGTAA
GTAGTTCGCCAGTTAATAGTTTGCGCAACGTTGTTGCCATTGCTACAGGCATCGTGGTGTCACGCTCGTC
GTTTGGTATGGCTTCATTCAGCTCCGGTTCCCAACGATCAAGGCGAGTTACATGATCCCCCATGTTGTGC
AAAAAAGCGGTTAGCTCCTTCGGTCCTCCGATCGTTGTCAGAAGTAAGTTGGCCGCAGTGTTATCACTCA
TGGTTATGGCAGCACTGCATAATTCTCTTACTGTCATGCCATCCGTAAGATGCTTTTCTGTGACTGGTGA
GTACTCAACCAAGTCATTCTGAGAATAGTGTATGCGGCGACCGAGTTGCTCTTGCCCGGCGTCAATACGG
GATAATACCGCGCCACATAGCAGAACTTTAAAAGTGCTCATCATTGGAAAACGTTCTTCGGGGCGAAAAC
TCTCAAGGATCTTACCGCTGTTGAGATCCAGTTCGATGTAACCCACTCGTGCACCCAACTGATCTTCAGC
ATCTTTTACTTTCACCAGCGTTTCTGGGTGAGCAAAAACAGGAAGGCAAAATGCCGCAAAAAAGGGAATA
AGGGCGACACGGAAATGTTGAATACTCATACTCTTCCTTTTTCAATATTATTGAAGCATTTATCAGGGTT
ATTGTCTCATGAGCGGATACATATTTGAATGTATTTAGAAAAATAAACAAATAGGGGTTCCGCGCACATT
TCCCCGAAAAGTGCCACCTGACGTC
